>Addgene plasmid #225989 | pGWG_RUBYseed | addgene full sequence | sequence record 449367 | Addgene NGS Result
TTGATCCCGAGGGGAACCCTGTGGTTGGCATGCACATACAAATGGACGAACGGATAAACCTTTTCACGCC
CTTTTAAATATCCGATTATTCTAATAAACGCTCTTTTCTCTTAGGTTTACCCGCCAATATATCCTGTCAA
ACACTGATAGTTTAAACTGAAGGCGGGAAACGACAATCTGATCCAAGCTCAAGCTGCTCTAGTGATATCA
CAAGTTTGTACAAAAAAGCTGAACGAGAAACGTAAAATGATATAAATATCAATATATTAAATTAGATTTT
GCATAAAAAACAGACTACATAATACTGTAAAACACAACATATCCAGTCACTATGGCGGCCGCATTAGGCA
CCCCAGGCTTTACACTTTATGCTTCCGGCTCGTATAATGTGTGGATTTTGAGTTAGGATCCGTCGAGATT
TTCAGGAGCTAAGGAAGCTAAAATGGAGAAAAAAATCACTGGATATACCACCGTTGATATATCCCAATGG
CATCGTAAAGAACATTTTGAGGCATTTCAGTCAGTTGCTCAATGTACCTATAACCAGACCGTTCAGCTGG
ATATTACGGCCTTTTTAAAGACCGTAAAGAAAAATAAGCACAAGTTTTATCCGGCCTTTATTCACATTCT
TGCCCGCCTGATGAATGCTCATCCGGAATTCCGTATGGCAATGAAAGACGGTGAGCTGGTGATATGGGAT
AGTGTTCACCCTTGTTACACCGTTTTCCATGAGCAAACTGAAACGTTTTCATCGCTCTGGAGTGAATACC
ACGACGATTTCCGGCAGTTTCTACACATATATTCGCAAGATGTGGCGTGTTACGGTGAAAACCTGGCCTA
TTTCCCTAAAGGGTTTATTGAGAATATGTTTTTCGTCTCAGCCAATCCCTGGGTGAGTTTCACCAGTTTT
GATTTAAACGTGGCCAATATGGACAACTTCTTCGCCCCCGTTTTCACCATGGGCAAATATTATACGCAAG
GCGACAAGGTGCTGATGCCGCTGGCGATTCAGGTTCATCATGCCGTTTGTGATGGCTTCCATGTCGGCAG
AATGCTTAATGAATTACAACAGTACTGCGATGAGTGGCAGGGCGGGGCGTAAACGCGTGGATCCGGCTTA
CTAAAAGCCAGATAACAGTATGCGTATTTGCGCGCTGATTTTTGCGGTATAAGAATATATACTGATATGT
ATACCCGAAGTATGTCAAAAAGAGGTATGCTATGAAGCAGCGTATTACAGTGACAGTTGACAGCGACAGC
TATCAGTTGCTCAAGGCATATATGATGTCAATATCTCCGGTCTGGTAAGCACAACCATGCAGAATGAAGC
CCGTCGTCTGCGTGCCGAACGCTGGAAAGCGGAAAATCAGGAAGGGATGGCTGAGGTCGCCCGGTTTATT
GAAATGAACGGCTCTTTTGCTGACGAGAACAGGGGCTGGTGAAATGCAGTTTAAGGTTTACACCTATAAA
AGAGAGAGCCGTTATCGTCTGTTTGTGGATGTACAGAGTGATATTATTGACACGCCCGGGCGACGGATGG
TGATCCCCCTGGCCAGTGCACGTCTGCTGTCAGATAAAGTCTCCCGTGAACTTTACCCGGTGGTGCATAT
CGGGGATGAAAGCTGGCGCATGATGACCACCGATATGGCCAGTGTGCCGGTCTCCGTTATCGGGGAAGAA
GTGGCTGATCTCAGCCACCGCGAAAATGACATCAAAAACGCCATTAACCTGATGTTCTGGGGAATATAAA
TGTCAGGCTCCCTTATACACAGCCAGTCTGCAGGTCGACCATAGTGACTGGATATGTTGTGTTTTACAGT
ATTATGTAGTCTGTTTTTTATGCAAAATCTAATTTAATATATTGATATTTATATCATTTTACGTTTCTCG
TTCAGCTTTCTTGTACAAAGTGGTGATATCCCGCGGCCATGCTAGAGTCCGCAAAAATCACCAGTCTCTC
TCTACAAATCTATCTCTCTCTATTTTTCTCCAGAATAATGTGTGAGTAGTTCCCAGATAAGGGAATTAGG
GTTCTTATAGGGTTTCGCTCATGTGTTGAGCATATAAGAAACCCTTAGTATGTATTTGTATTTGTAAAAT
ACTTCTATCAATAAAATTTCTAATTCCTAAAACCAAAATCCAGTGACCTGCAGGCATGCGACGTCGGGCC
CTAAATAAAAGTTTAACCTTCTTTTTAAAAAATTGTTCATAGTGTCATGTCAGAACAAGAGCTACAAATC
ACACATAGCATGCATAAGCGGAGCTATGATGAGTGGTATTGTTTTGTTCGTCACTTGTCACTCTTTTCCA
ACACATAATCCCGACAACAACGTAAGAGCATCTCTCTCTCTCCACACACACTCATGCATGCATGCATTCT
TACACGTGATTGCCATGCAAATCTCCTTTCTCACCTATAAATACAAACCAACCCTTCACTACACTCTTCA
CTCAAACCAAAACAAGAAAACATACACAAATAGCAAAACGGTACCAACAAAACTAGTGGGCCCTCTAGTA
TGGATCATGCGACCCTCGCCATGATCCTCGCGATCTGGTTCATCAGCTTCCACTTCATCAAGCTGCTGTT
CTCCCAGCAGACCACCAAGCTGCTTCCGCCAGGACCAAAGCCGCTTCCGATCATCGGCAACATCCTTGAG
GTGGGCAAGAAGCCGCATCGGTCCTTCGCCAACCTCGCCAAGATTCACGGCCCACTCATTTCCCTCAGAC
TCGGCTCTGTGACCACCATCGTTGTGTCCTCTGCCGACGTGGCCAAAGAGATGTTCCTCAAGAAGGATCA
CCCGCTCTCCAACCGCACGATCCCGAATAGTGTTACAGCCGGCGACCACCACAAGCTCACCATGTCTTGG
CTCCCGGTGTCTCCGAAGTGGCGCAACTTCCGCAAGATTACCGCCGTGCATCTGCTCTCCCCACAGAGAC
TCGATGCCTGCCAGACATTCAGGCACGCCAAGGTGCAGCAGCTCTACGAGTACGTTCAAGAGTGCGCCCA
GAAAGGCCAGGCCGTGGATATTGGCAAGGCCGCCTTTACGACCAGCCTCAACCTCCTCAGCAAGCTGTTC
TTCAGCGTCGAGCTGGCGCACCACAAGTCCCATACCAGCCAAGAGTTCAAAGAGCTGATCTGGAACATCA
TGGAAGATATAGGCAAGCCGAACTACGCCGACTACTTCCCGATTCTCGGCTGCGTTGACCCATCTGGCAT
TAGAAGAAGGCTCGCCTGCTCCTTCGACAAGCTGATCGCCGTGTTCCAGGGCATCATCTGCGAGAGACTC
GCCCCAGATTCCTCCACCACAACTACCACCACCACCGACGACGTGCTCGATGTGCTCCTCCAGCTGTTCA
AGCAGAACGAGCTGACGATGGGCGAGATCAACCACCTCCTCGTGGACATCTTCGACGCCGGCACCGATAC
CACATCCTCCACATTCGAGTGGGTGATGACCGAGCTGATCCGCAATCCAGAGATGATGGAAAAGGCCCAA
GAGGAAATCAAGCAGGTCCTCGGCAAGGACAAGCAGATCCAAGAGTCCGACATCATCAACCTGCCGTACC
TCCAGGCGATCATCAAAGAGACACTCCGCCTCCATCCGCCGACCGTGTTCTTGCTCCCAAGAAAGGCCGA
CACCGATGTCGAGCTGTACGGCTACATCGTGCCGAAGGATGCCCAGATCCTCGTGAACCTCTGGGCCATT
GGCAGGGACCCAAACGCCTGGCAGAACGCCGATATTTTCAGCCCAGAGCGCTTCATCGGCTGCGAGATCG
ATGTTAAGGGCCGCGATTTCGGCCTCCTTCCATTTGGCGCTGGCCGCAGAATTTGCCCAGGCATGAATCT
CGCCATCAGGATGCTCACCCTCATGCTCGCCACACTCCTCCAGTTCTTCAACTGGAAGCTCGAAGGCGAC
ATCTCCCCGAAGGACCTCGACATGGACGAGAAGTTCGGCATTGCGCTCCAAAAGACCAAGCCGCTCAAGC
TCATCCCGATTCCGCGCTACGGTAGCGGAGCTACCAATTTTAGCCTCCTTAAGCAGGCAGGTGATGTAGA
AGAGAACCCCGGGCCTATGAAGATGATGAACGGCGAGGACGCCAACGACCAGATGATCAAAGAGTCCTTC
TTCATCACCCACGGCAACCCGATCCTCACCGTCGAGGATACACATCCGCTCAGGCCGTTCTTCGAGACAT
GGCGCGAGAAGATTTTCTCCAAGAAGCCGAAGGCCATCCTCATCATCTCCGGCCACTGGGAGACAGTGAA
GCCAACCGTGAACGCCGTGCACATCAACGACACCATCCACGACTTCGACGACTACCCAGCCGCCATGTAC
CAGTTCAAGTACCCAGCTCCAGGCGAGCCAGAGCTTGCGAGAAAGGTGGAAGAGATCCTCAAGAAGTCCG
GGTTCGAGACAGCCGAGACAGACCAAAAGAGGGGCCTTGATCACGGCGCCTGGGTTCCACTCATGCTCAT
GTATCCAGAGGCGGACATCCCGGTGTGCCAGCTCTCAGTTCAGCCACATCTCGACGGCACCTACCACTAC
AATCTCGGCAGAGCCCTCGCGCCGCTCAAGAATGATGGCGTGCTCATTATTGGCTCCGGCAGCGCCACAC
ATCCACTCGATGAGACACCGCACTACTTCGATGGTGTTGCCCCTTGGGCCGCTGCCTTCGATTCTTGGCT
TAGGAAGGCCCTCATCAACGGCCGCTTCGAGGAAGTGAACATCTACGAGAGCAAGGCCCCGAACTGGAAG
CTCGCCCATCCATTTCCAGAGCACTTCTACCCGCTCCACGTTGTGCTCGGCGCTGCTGGTGAAAAGTGGA
AGGCCGAGCTGATCCACTCCTCCTGGGATCATGGCACACTTTGCCACGGCTCCTACAAGTTCACCTCCGC
CGGATCCGGAGCAACCAACTTTAGCCTGCTCAAGCAAGCAGGAGATGTTGAGGAAAATCCTGGCCCCATG
ACCGCCATCAAGATGAACACCAACGGCGAGGGCGAGACACAGCACATCCTCATGATCCCGTTCATGGCGC
AGGGCCACCTCAGGCCATTTCTCGAACTCGCCATGTTCCTCTACAAGCGCTCCCACGTGATCATCACCCT
GCTCACAACTCCGCTCAATGCCGGCTTCCTCAGGCACCTCCTTCACCACCATTCCTACTCCTCCAGCGGC
ATCAGGATCGTCGAGCTGCCATTCAACTCCACCAACCACGGACTCCCACCGGGCATCGAGAACACCGATA
AGCTCACACTCCCGCTCGTGGTGTCCCTCTTCCATTCCACCATCAGCCTCGATCCGCACCTCCGCGATTA
CATCTCCAGGCATTTCAGCCCAGCCAGGCCACCACTCTGCGTGATCCATGATGTGTTCCTCGGCTGGGTT
GACCAGGTGGCCAAGGATGTGGGCTCTACAGGCGTGGTGTTCACAACAGGCGGCGCTTATGGCACATCCG
CCTACGTGTCCATCTGGAACGATCTCCCGCACCAGAACTACTCCGACGACCAAGAGTTCCCGCTGCCAGG
CTTCCCAGAGAACCATAAGTTCCGCAGGTCCCAGCTCCATCGGTTCCTCAGATATGCCGACGGCTCCGAC
GATTGGTCCAAGTATTTCCAGCCGCAGCTCCGCCAGTCCATGAAGTCTTTTGGCTGGCTCTGCAACTCCG
TGGAAGAGATCGAGACACTCGGCTTCTCCATCCTCCGCAACTACACCAAGCTGCCGATCTGGGGCATCGG
CCCACTTATTGCTTCCCCAGTGCAGCACTCCTCCTCCGACAACAATTCAACAGGCGCCGAGTTCGTGCAG
TGGCTCAGCCTCAAAGAGCCGGACTCCGTCCTCTACATCTCCTTCGGCTCCCAGAACACGATCAGCCCGA
CGCAGATGATGGAACTCGCTGCTGGCCTTGAGTCCTCCGAGAAGCCATTCCTCTGGGTGATCAGAGCCCC
GTTCGGCTTCGACATCAACGAAGAGATGCGCCCAGAGTGGCTGCCAGAGGGCTTTGAGGAACGCATGAAG
GTGAAGAAACAGGGCAAGCTCGTGTACAAGCTCGGCCCGCAGCTTGAGATCCTCAACCATGAATCCATCG
GCGGCTTTCTCACCCACTGCGGATGGAACAGCATCCTTGAGTCTCTTCGCGAGGGCGTTCCGATGCTTGG
ATGGCCACTTGCTGCCGAGCAGGCCTACAACCTCAAGTACCTCGAAGATGAGATGGGCGTCGCGGTTGAG
CTTGCTAGAGGCCTCGAAGGCGAGATCTCCAAAGAGAAGGTCAAGCGCATCGTCGAGATGATCCTTGAGC
GCAACGAGGGCTCCAAAGGCTGGGAGATGAAGAATCGCGCCGTGGAAATGGGCAAAAAGCTCAAGGACGC
CGTGAACGAGGAAAAAGAGCTGAAGGGCTCCTCCGTGAAGGCGATCGACGATTTCCTCGACGCCGTCATG
CAGGCCAAACTTGAGCCAAGCCTCCAGTGATAGTGAATATGAAGATGAAGATGAAATATTTGGTGTGTCA
AATAAAAAGGTTGTGTGCTTAAGTTTGTGTTTTTTTCTTGGCTTGTTGTGTTATGAATTTGTGGCTTTTT
CTAATATTAAATGAATGTAACATCTCATTATAATGAATAAACAAATGTTTCTATAATCCATTGTGAATGT
TTTGTTGGATCTCTTCTCCAGCATATAACTACTGTATGTGCTATGGTATGGACTATGGAATATGATTAAA
GATAAGACCTAACTGAGTAAGCTAGCTTGTTCGAGTATTATGGCATTGGGAAAACTGTTTTTCTTGTACC
ATTTGTTGTGCTTGTAATTTACTGTGTTTTTTATTCGGTTTTCGCTATCGAACTGTGAAATGGAAATGGA
TGGAGAAGAGTTAATGAATGATATGGTCCTTTTGTTCATTCTCAAATTAATATTATTTGTTTTTTCTCTT
ATTTGTTGTGTGTTGAATTTGAAATTATAAGAGATATGCAAACATTTTGTTTTGAGTAAAAATGTGTCAA
ATCGTGGCCTCTAATGACCGAAGTTAATATGAGGAGTAAAACACTAGATCCCCAAACAAGCTTGGCACTG
GCCGTCGTTTTACAACGTCGTGACTGGGAAAACCCTGGCGTTACCCAACTTAATCGCCTTGCAGCACATC
CCCCTTTCGCCAGCTGGCGTAATAGCGAAGAGGCCCGCACCGATCGCCCTTCCCAACAGTTGCGCAGCCT
GAATGGCGAATGCTAGAGCAGCTTGCCAACATGGTGGAGCACGACACTCTCGTCTACTCCAAGAATATCA
AAGATACAGTCTCAGAAGACCAAAGGGCTATTGAGACTTTTCAACAAAGGGTAATATCGGGAAACCTCCT
CGGATTCCATTGCCCAGCTATCTGTCACTTCATCAAAAGGACAGTAGAAAAGGAAGGTGGCACCTACAAA
TGCCATCATTGCGATAAAGGAAAGGCTATCGTTCAAGATGCCTCTGCCGACAGTGGTCCCAAAGATGGAC
CCCCACCCACGAGGAGCATCGTGGAAAAAGAAGACGTTCCAACCACGTCTTCAAAGCAAGTGGATTGATG
TGAACATGGTGGAGCACGACACTCTCGTCTACTCCAAGAATATCAAAGATACAGTCTCAGAAGACCAAAG
GGCTATTGAGACTTTTCAACAAAGGGTAATATCGGGAAACCTCCTCGGATTCCATTGCCCAGCTATCTGT
CACTTCATCAAAAGGACAGTAGAAAAGGAAGGTGGCACCTACAAATGCCATCATTGCGATAAAGGAAAGG
CTATCGTTCAAGATGCCTCTGCCGACAGTGGTCCCAAAGATGGACCCCCACCCACGAGGAGCATCGTGGA
AAAAGAAGACGTTCCAACCACGTCTTCAAAGCAAGTGGATTGATGTGATATCTCCACTGACGTAAGGGAT
GACGCACAATCCCACTATCCTTCGCAAGACCCTTCCTCTATATAAGGAAGTTCATTTCATTTGGAGAGGA
CACGCTGAAATCACCAGTCTCTCTCTACAAATCTATCTCTCTCGAGCTTTCGCAGATCTGTCGATCGACC
ATGGTACGCAGCAGCAACGATGTTACGCAGCAGGGCAGTCGCCCTAAAACAAAGTTAGGTGGCTCAAGTA
TGGGCATCATTCGCACATGTAGGCTCGGCCCTGACCAAGTCAAATCCATGCGGGCTGCTCTTGATCTTTT
CGGTCGTGAGTTCGGAGACGTAGCCACCTACTCCCAACATCAGCCGGACTCCGATTACCTCGGGAACTTG
CTCCGTAGTAAGACATTCATCGCGCTTGCTGCCTTCGACCAAGAAGCGGTTGTTGGCGCTCTCGCGGCTT
ACGTTCTGCCCAAGTTTGAGCAGCCGCGTAGTGAGATCTATATCTATGATCTCGCAGTCTCCGGCGAGCA
CCGGAGGCAGGGCATTGCCACCGCGCTCATCAATCTCCTCAAGCATGAGGCCAACGCGCTTGGTGCTTAT
GTGATCTACGTGCAAGCAGATTACGGTGACGATCCCGCAGTGGCTCTCTATACAAAGTTGGGCATACGGG
AAGAAGTGATGCACTTTGATATCGACCCAAGTACCGCCACCTAACAATTCGTTCAAGCCGAGATCGGCTT
CCCGGCCTAGAGTCGATCGACAAGCTCGAGTTTCTCCATAATAATGTGTGAGTAGTTCCCAGATAAGGGA
ATTAGGGTTCCTATAGGGTTTCGCTCATGTGTTGAGCATATAAGAAACCCTTAGTATGTATTTGTATTTG
TAAAATACTTCTATCAATAAAATTTCTAATTCCTAAAACCAAAATCCAGTACTAAAATCCAGATCCCCCG
AATTAATTCGGCGTTAATTCAGTACATTAAAAACGTCCGCAATGTGTTATTAAGTTGTCTAAGCGTCAAT
TTGTTTACACCACAATATATCCTGCCACCAGCCAGCCAACAGCTCCCCGACCGGCAGCTCGGCACAAAAT
CACCACTCGATACAGGCAGCCCATCAGTCCGGGACGGCGTCAGCGGGAGAGCCGTTGTAAGGCGGCAGAC
TTTGCTCATGTTACCGATGCTATTCGGAAGAACGGCAACTAAGCTGCCGGGTTTGAAACACGGATGATCT
CGCGGAGGGTAGCATGTTGATTGTAACGATGACAGAGCGTTGCTGCCTGTGATCAATTCGGGCACGAACC
CAGTGGACATAAGCCTGTTCGGTTCGTAAGCTGTAATGCAAGTAGCGTATGCGCTCACGCAACTGGTCCA
GAACCTTGACCGAACGCAGCGGTGGTAACGGCGCAGTGGCGGTTTTCATGGCTTGTTATGACTGTTTTTT
TGGGGTACAGTCTATGCCTCGGGCATCCAAGCAGCAAGCGCGTTACGCCGTGGGTCGATGTTTGATGTTA
TGGAGCAGCAACGATGTTACGCAGCAGGGCAGTCGCCCTAAAACAAAGTTAAACATCATGGGGGAAGCGG
TGATCGCCGAAGTATCGACTCAACTATCAGAGGTAGTTGGCGTCATCGAGCGCCATCTCGAACCGACGTT
GCTGGCCGTACATTTGTACGGCTCCGCAGTGGATGGCGGCCTGAAGCCACACAGTGATATTGATTTGCTG
GTTACGGTGACCGTAAGGCTTGATGAAACAACGCGGCGAGCTTTGATCAACGACCTTTTGGAAACTTCGG
CTTCCCCTGGAGAGAGCGAGATTCTCCGCGCTGTAGAAGTCACCATTGTTGTGCACGACGACATCATTCC
GTGGCGTTATCCAGCTAAGCGCGAACTGCAATTTGGAGAATGGCAGCGCAATGACATTCTTGCAGGTATC
TTCGAGCCAGCCACGATCGACATTGATCTGGCTATCTTGCTGACAAAAGCAAGAGAACATAGCGTTGCCT
TGGTAGGTCCAGCGGCGGAGGAACTCTTTGATCCGGTTCCTGAACAGGATCTATTTGAGGCGCTAAATGA
AACCTTAACGCTATGGAACTCGCCGCCCGACTGGGCTGGCGATGAGCGAAATGTAGTGCTTACGTTGTCC
CGCATTTGGTACAGCGCAGTAACCGGCAAAATCGCGCCGAAGGATGTCGCTGCCGACTGGGCAATGGAGC
GCCTGCCGGCCCAGTATCAGCCCGTCATACTTGAAGCTAGACAGGCTTATCTTGGACAAGAAGAAGATCG
CTTGGCCTCGCGCGCAGATCAGTTGGAAGAATTTGTCCACTACGTGAAAGGCGAGATCACCAAGGTAGTC
GGCAAATAATGTCTAGCTAGAAATTCGTTCAAGCCGACGCCGCTTCGCGGCGCGGCTTAACTCAAGCGTT
AGATGCACTAAGCACATAATTGCTCACAGCCAAACTATCAGGTCAAGTCTGCTTTTATTATTTTTAAGCG
TGCATAATAAGCCCTACACAAATTGGGAGATATATCATGCATGACCAAAATCCCTTAACGTGAGTTTTCG
TTCCACTGAGCGTCAGACCCCGTAGAAAAGATCAAAGGATCTTCTTGAGATCCTTTTTTTCTGCGCGTAA
TCTGCTGCTTGCAAACAAAAAAACCACCGCTACCAGCGGTGGTTTGTTTGCCGGATCAAGAGCTACCAAC
TCTTTTTCCGAAGGTAACTGGCTTCAGCAGAGCGCAGATACCAAATACTGTCCTTCTAGTGTAGCCGTAG
TTAGGCCACCACTTCAAGAACTCTGTAGCACCGCCTACATACCTCGCTCTGCTAATCCTGTTACCAGTGG
CTGCTGCCAGTGGCGATAAGTCGTGTCTTACCGGGTTGGACTCAAGACGATAGTTACCGGATAAGGCGCA
GCGGTCGGGCTGAACGGGGGGTTCGTGCACACAGCCCAGCTTGGAGCGAACGACCTACACCGAACTGAGA
TACCTACAGCGTGAGCTATGAGAAAGCGCCACGCTTCCCGAAGGGAGAAAGGCGGACAGGTATCCGGTAA
GCGGCAGGGTCGGAACAGGAGAGCGCACGAGGGAGCTTCCAGGGGGAAACGCCTGGTATCTTTATAGTCC
TGTCGGGTTTCGCCACCTCTGACTTGAGCGTCGATTTTTGTGATGCTCGTCAGGGGGGCGGAGCCTATGG
AAAAACGCCAGCAACGCGGCCTTTTTACGGTTCCTGGCCTTTTGCTGGCCTTTTGCTCACATGTTCTTTC
CTGCGTTATCCCCTGATTCTGTGGATAACCGTATTACCGCCTTTGAGTGAGCTGATACCGCTCGCCGCAG
CCGAACGACCGAGCGCAGCGAGTCAGTGAGCGAGGAAGCGGAAGAGCGCCTGATGCGGTATTTTCTCCTT
ACGCATCTGTGCGGTATTTCACACCGCATATGGTGCACTCTCAGTACAATCTGCTCTGATGCCGCATAGT
TAAGCCAGTATACACTCCGCTATCGCTACGTGACTGGGTCATGGCTGCGCCCCGACACCCGCCAACACCC
GCTGACGCGCCCTGACGGGCTTGTCTGCTCCCGGCATCCGCTTACAGACAAGCTGTGACCGTCTCCGGGA
GCTGCATGTGTCAGAGGTTTTCACCGTCATCACCGAAACGCGCGAGGCAGGGTGCCTTGATGTGGGCGCC
GGCGGTCGAGTGGCGACGGCGCGGCTTGTCCGCGCCCTGGTAGATTGCCTGGCCGTAGGCCAGCCATTTT
TGAGCGGCCAGCGGCCGCGATAGGCCGACGCGAAGCGGCGGGGCGTAGGGAGCGCAGCGACCGAAGGGTA
GGCGCTTTTTGCAGCTCTTCGGCTGTGCGCTGGCCAGACAGTTATGCACAGGCCAGGCGGGTTTTAAGAG
TTTTAATAAGTTTTAAAGAGTTTTAGGCGGAAAAATCGCCTTTTTTCTCTTTTATATCAGTCACTTACAT
GTGTGACCGGTTCCCAATGTACGGCTTTGGGTTCCCAATGTACGGGTTCCGGTTCCCAATGTACGGCTTT
GGGTTCCCAATGTACGTGCTATCCACAGGAAAGAGACCTTTTCGACCTTTTTCCCCTGCTAGGGCAATTT
GCCCTAGCATCTGCTCCGTACATTAGGAACCGGCGGATGCTTCGCCCTCGATCAGGTTGCGGTAGCGCAT
GACTAGGATCGGGCCAGCCTGCCCCGCCTCCTCCTTCAAATCGTACTCCGGCAGGTCATTTGACCCGATC
AGCTTGCGCACGGTGAAACAGAACTTCTTGAACTCTCCGGCGCTGCCACTGCGTTCGTAGATCGTCTTGA
ACAACCATCTGGCTTCTGCCTTGCCTGCGGCGCGGCGTGCCAGGCGGTAGAGAAAACGGCCGATGCCGGG
ATCGATCAAAAAGTAATCGGGGTGAACCGTCAGCACGTCCGGGTTCTTGCCTTCTGTGATCTCGCGGTAC
ATCCAATCAGCTAGCTCGATCTCGATGTACTCCGGCCGCCCGGTTTCGCTCTTTACGATCTTGTAGCGGC
TAATCAAGGCTTCACCCTCGGATACCGTCACCAGGCGGCCGTTCTTGGCCTTCTTCGTACGCTGCATGGC
AACGTGCGTGGTGTTTAACCGAATGCAGGTTTCTACCAGGTCGTCTTTCTGCTTTCCGCCATCGGCTCGC
CGGCAGAACTTGAGTACGTCCGCAACGTGTGGACGGAACACGCGGCCGGGCTTGTCTCCCTTCCCTTCCC
GGTATCGGTTCATGGATTCGGTTAGATGGGAAACCGCCATCAGTACCAGGTCGTAATCCCACACACTGGC
CATGCCGGCCGGCCCTGCGGAAACCTCTACGTGCCCGTCTGGAAGCTCGTAGCGGATCACCTCGCCAGCT
CGTCGGTCACGCTTCGACAGACGGAAAACGGCCACGTCCATGATGCTGCGACTATCGCGGGTGCCCACGT
CATAGAGCATCGGAACGAAAAAATCTGGTTGCTCGTCGCCCTTGGGCGGCTTCCTAATCGACGGCGCACC
GGCTGCCGGCGGTTGCCGGGATTCTTTGCGGATTCGATCAGCGGCCGCTTGCCACGATTCACCGGGGCGT
GCTTCTGCCTCGATGCGTTGCCGCTGGGCGGCCTGCGCGGCCTTCAACTTCTCCACCAGGTCATCACCCA
GCGCCGCGCCGATTTGTACCGGGCCGGATGGTTTGCGACCGCTCACGCCGATTCCTCGGGCTTGGGGGTT
CCAGTGCCATTGCAGGGCCGGCAGACAACCCAGCCGCTTACGCCTGGCCAACCGCCCGTTCCTCCACACA
TGGGGCATTCCACGGCGTCGGTGCCTGGTTGTTCTTGATTTTCCATGCCGCCTCCTTTAGCCGCTAAAAT
TCATCTACTCATTTATTCATTTGCTCATTTACTCTGGTAGCTGCGCGATGTATTCAGATAGCAGCTCGGT
AATGGTCTTGCCTTGGCGTACCGCGTACATCTTCAGCTTGGTGTGATCCTCCGCCGGCAACTGAAAGTTG
ACCCGCTTCATGGCTGGCGTGTCTGCCAGGCTGGCCAACGTTGCAGCCTTGCTGCTGCGTGCGCTCGGAC
GGCCGGCACTTAGCGTGTTTGTGCTTTTGCTCATTTTCTCTTTACCTCATTAACTCAAATGAGTTTTGAT
TTAATTTCAGCGGCCAGCGCCTGGACCTCGCGGGCAGCGTCGCCCTCGGGTTCTGATTCAAGAACGGTTG
TGCCGGCGGCGGCAGTGCCTGGGTAGCTCACGCGCTGCGTGATACGGGACTCAAGAATGGGCAGCTCGTA
CCCGGCCAGCGCCTCGGCAACCTCACCGCCGATGCGCGTGCCTTTGATCGCCCGCGACACGACAAAGGCC
GCTTGTAGCCTTCCATCCGTGACCTCAATGCGCTGCTTAACCAGCTCCACCAGGTCGGCGGTGGCCCATA
TGTCGTAAGGGCTTGGCTGCACCGGAATCAGCACGAAGTCGGCTGCCTTGATCGCGGACACAGCCAAGTC
CGCCGCCTGGGGCGCTCCGTCGATCACTACGAAGTCGCGCCGGCCGATGGCCTTCACGTCGCGGTCAATC
GTCGGGCGGTCGATGCCGACAACGGTTAGCGGTTGATCTTCCCGCACGGCCGCCCAATCGCGGGCACTGC
CCTGGGGATCGGAATCGACTAACAGAACATCGGCCCCGGCGAGTTGCAGGGCGCGGGCTAGATGGGTTGC
GATGGTCGTCTTGCCTGACCCGCCTTTCTGGTTAAGTACAGCGATAACCTTCATGCGTTCCCCTTGCGTA
TTTGTTTATTTACTCATCGCATCATATACGCAGCGACCGCATGACGCAAGCTGTTTTACTCAAATACACA
TCACCTTTTTAGACGGCGGCGCTCGGTTTCTTCAGCGGCCAAGCTGGCCGGCCAGGCCGCCAGCTTGGCA
TCAGACAAACCGGCCAGGATTTCATGCAGCCGCACGGTTGAGACGTGCGCGGGCGGCTCGAACACGTACC
CGGCCGCGATCATCTCCGCCTCGATCTCTTCGGTAATGAAAAACGGTTCGTCCTGGCCGTCCTGGTGCGG
TTTCATGCTTGTTCCTCTTGGCGTTCATTCTCGGCGGCCGCCAGGGCGTCGGCCTCGGTCAATGCGTCCT
CACGGAAGGCACCGCGCCGCCTGGCCTCGGTGGGCGTCACTTCCTCGCTGCGCTCAAGTGCGCGGTACAG
GGTCGAGCGATGCACGCCAAGCAGTGCAGCCGCCTCTTTCACGGTGCGGCCTTCCTGGTCGATCAGCTCG
CGGGCGTGCGCGATCTGTGCCGGGGTGAGGGTAGGGCGGGGGCCAAACTTCACGCCTCGGGCCTTGGCGG
CCTCGCGCCCGCTCCGGGTGCGGTCGATGATTAGGGAACGCTCGAACTCGGCAATGCCGGCGAACACGGT
CAACACCATGCGGCCGGCCGGCGTGGTGGTGTCGGCCCACGGCTCTGCCAGGCTACGCAGGCCCGCGCCG
GCCTCCTGGATGCGCTCGGCAATGTCCAGTAGGTCGCGGGTGCTGCGGGCCAGGCGGTCTAGCCTGGTCA
CTGTCACAACGTCGCCAGGGCGTAGGTGGTCAAGCATCCTGGCCAGCTCCGGGCGGTCGCGCCTGGTGCC
GGTGATCTTCTCGGAAAACAGCTTGGTGCAGCCGGCCGCGTGCAGTTCGGCCCGTTGGTTGGTCAAGTCC
TGGTCGTCGGTGCTGACGCGGGCATAGCCCAGCAGGCCAGCGGCGGCGCTCTTGTTCATGGCGTAATGTC
TCCGGTTCTAGTCGCAAGTATTCTACTTTATGCGACTAAAACACGCGACAAGAAAACGCCAGGAAAAGGG
CAGGGCGGCAGCCTGTCGCGTAACTTAGGACTTGTGCGACATGTCGTTTTCAGAAGACGGCTGCACTGAA
CGTCAGAAGCCGACTGCACTATAGCAGCGGAGGGGTTGGATCAAAGTACT
Features (pLannotate 1.2.2; 28 found; start..end, strand, type, name):
    115..139     -  misc_feature   RB T-DNA repeat: right border repeat from nopaline C58 T-DNA
    210..334     +  protein_bind   attR1: mutant version of attR; recombination site for the Gateway® LR reaction LR Clonase™
    359..389     +  promoter       lac UV5 promoter: E. coli lac promoter with an "up" mutation
    413..442     +  promoter       cat promoter (fragment): promoter of the E. coli cat gene encoding chloramphenicol acetyltransferase
    443..1102    +  CDS            CmR: chloramphenicol acetyltransferase; cat; confers resistance to chloramphenicol
   1281..1439    +  CDS            ccdA (fragment): CCDA_ECO57 - Also known as H, letA. Experimental evidence at protein level: Swiss-Prot protein existence level 1. Antitoxin component of a type II toxin-antitoxin (TA) system which inhibits the post-segregational killing (PSK) of plasmid-free cells, also referred to as a plasmid addiction system. Binds to and blocks the activity of CcdB; will also remove bound CcdB protein from the CcdB-GyrA complex by forming a CcdA-CcdB complex, a process termed rejuvenation. Functions as a transcriptional corepressor for the ccdAB operon, repression also requires CcdB (By similarity). From Escherichia coli
   1444..1746    +  CDS            ccdB: CCDB_ECOLI - Also known as G, letB, letD. Experimental evidence at protein level: Swiss-Prot protein existence level 1. Toxic component of a type II toxin-antitoxin (TA) system, functioning in plasmid maintainence. Responsible for the post- segregational killing (PSK) of plasmid-free cells, also referred to as a plasmid addiction system. Half-life of over 2 hours. Cell killing by CcdB is accompanied by filamentation, defects in chromosome and plasmid segregation, defects in cell division, formation of anucleate cells, decreased DNA synthesis and plasmid loss. Interferes with the activity of DN
   1790..1914    -  protein_bind   attR2: mutant version of attR; recombination site for the Gateway® LR reaction LR Clonase™
   1985..2144    +  polyA_signal   CaMV poly(A) signal (fragment): cauliflower mosaic virus polyadenylation signal
   2520..4010    +  CDS            CYP76AD1: C76AD_BETVU - Also known as Bv2g029890_ucyh From Beta vulgaris (Sugar beet).
   4077..4901    +  CDS            DODA1: DOD1W_BETVU - Experimental evidence at transcript level: Swiss-Prot protein existence level 2. Opens the cyclic ring of dihydroxy-phenylalanine (DOPA) between carbons 4 and 5, thus producing an unstable seco-DOPA that rearranges nonenzymatically to betalamic acid. From Beta vulgaris (Sugar beet).
   6478..6726    +  terminator     HSP terminator: efficient transcription terminator from the Arabidopsis thaliana heat shock protein 18.2 gene (Nagaya et al., 2010)
   6749..7045    +  terminator     E9 terminator (fragment): terminator and polyadenylation signal from the pea rbcS-E9 gene
   7066..7220    +  CDS            lacZα (fragment): LacZα fragment of β-galactosidase; lacZ fragment
   7312..7988    +  promoter       CaMV 35S promoter (enhanced): cauliflower mosaic virus 35S promoter with a duplicated enhancer region
   8055..8584    +  CDS            GmR (fragment): gentamycin acetyltransferase; aacC1; confers resistance to gentamycin
   8641..8815    +  polyA_signal   CaMV poly(A) signal: cauliflower mosaic virus polyadenylation signal
   8893..8917    -  misc_feature   LB T-DNA repeat: left border repeat from nopaline C58 T-DNA
   9176..9199    +  promoter       Pc promoter (fragment): intI1 (promoter lies within the coding sequence); class 1 integron promoter
   9375..9431    +  CDS            GmR (fragment): gentamycin acetyltransferase; aacC1; confers resistance to gentamycin
   9442..10229   +  CDS            SmR (fragment): aminoglycoside adenylyltransferase (Murphy, 1985); aadA; confers resistance to spectinomycin and streptomycin
  10475..11063   +  rep_origin     ori: high-copy-number ColE1/pMB1/pBR322/pUC origin of replication
  11249..11389   -  misc_feature   bom: basis of mobility region from pBR322
  11491..11530   -  CDS            rop (fragment): Rop protein, which maintains plasmids at low copy number; rop
  11733..11927   -  rep_origin     pVS1 oriV: origin of replication for the Pseudomonas plasmid pVS1 (Heeb et al., 2000)
  11993..13066   -  CDS            pVS1 RepA: replication protein from the Pseudomonas plasmid pVS1 (Heeb et al., 2000)
  13495..14124   -  CDS            pVS1 StaA: stability protein from the Pseudomonas plasmid pVS1 (Heeb et al., 2000)
  14684..15085   -  CDS            Y4CG_SINFN (fragment): Protein inferred from homology: Swiss-Prot protein existence level 3. From Sinorhizobium fredii (strain NBRC 101917 / NGR234).
