[The description below was written by a language model from this plasmid's Addgene catalogue record and pLannotate feature annotations shown in this document.]
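Description:
pGWG_RUBYseed is an empty Gateway destination binary vector for plant transformation, assembled from a pZP222 backbone and an At2S3:RUBY cassette. The backbone carries a ColE1/pMB1-type origin with a bom site for replication in E. coli, and the pVS1 oriV with RepA and StaA for replication and stable maintenance in Agrobacterium. An aadA gene provides spectinomycin/streptomycin resistance. Because the Gateway cassette contains the toxic ccdB gene, the empty vector is propagated in a ccdB-tolerant strain under chloramphenicol plus spectinomycin selection.

Between the nopaline-type right and left T-DNA borders there are three modules. Next to the right border sits the attR1–CmR–ccdB–attR2 cassette, which an LR recombination replaces with a gene of interest from an entry clone; loss of ccdB counterselects non-recombinant plasmids. A CaMV poly(A) signal fragment lies downstream of attR2, but no plant promoter is annotated upstream of attR1, so the entry clone may have to supply its own promoter, and the record does not settle this point. The second module is the RUBY reporter, which according to the catalogue entry is driven by the seed-specific At2S3 promoter (not annotated in the feature table). The annotated coding sequences are the sugar beet betalain biosynthesis genes CYP76AD1 and DODA1. An unannotated stretch follows them before the HSP18.2 and pea rbcS-E9 terminators, and it presumably holds the remainder of the RUBY open reading frame. Third, an enhanced CaMV 35S promoter drives a gentamicin acetyltransferase gene with a CaMV poly(A) signal for selection in plants. Red betalain pigmentation in seeds gives a visual marker for identifying transgenic seed without antibiotic selection.
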