Addgene plasmid #225989: pGWG_RUBYseed
Purpose: (Empty Backbone) To clone any gene of interest using gateway recombination cloning and the vector expresses seed-specific RUBY
Depositing lab: Imran Siddiqi. Depositing organization: Centre for Cellular and Molecular Biology (CSIR-CCMB).
Backbone
  Vector backbone: pZP222 and At2S3:RUBY
  Vector type: Plant Expression
  Selectable markers: Gentamicin ; Seed expression RUBY (AT2S3:RUBY)
Growth in bacteria
  Bacterial resistance: Chloramphenicol and Spectinomycin, 25 & 50 μg/mL
  Growth temperature: 37°C
  Growth strain: ccdB Survival
  Copy number: High Copy
Gene/Insert
  Gene/Insert name: None
Terms and licenses: Academic/Nonprofit Terms; Industry Terms
How to cite: pGWG_RUBYseed was a gift from Imran Siddiqi (Addgene plasmid # 225989 ; http://n2t.net/addgene:225989 ; RRID:Addgene_225989)
